>Addgene plasmid #29712 | pET His6 Thioredoxin TEV LIC cloning vector (2T-T) | depositor full sequence | sequence record 13802 | Author sequence
TTCTTGAAGACGAAAGGGCCTCGTGATACGCCTATTTTTATAGGTTAATGTCATGATAATAATGGTTTCT
TAGACGTCAGGTGGCACTTTTCGGGGAAATGTGCGCGGAACCCCTATTTGTTTATTTTTCTAAATACATT
CAAATATGTATCCGCTCATGAGACAATAACCCTGATAAATGCTTCAATAACATTGAAAAAGGAAGAGTAT
GAGTATTCAACATTTCCGTGTCGCCCTTATTCCCTTTTTTGCGGCATTTTGCCTTCCTGTTTTTGCTCAC
CCAGAAACGCTGGTGAAAGTAAAAGATGCTGAAGATCAGTTGGGTGCACGAGTGGGTTACATCGAACTGG
ATCTCAACAGCGGTAAGATCCTTGAGAGTTTTCGCCCCGAAGAACGTTTTCCAATGATGAGCACTTTTAA
AGTTCTGCTATGTGGCGCGGTATTATCCCGTGTTGACGCCGGGCAAGAGCAACTCGGTCGCCGCATACAC
TATTCTCAGAATGACTTGGTTGAGTACTCACCAGTCACAGAAAAGCATCTTACGGATGGCATGACAGTAA
GAGAATTATGCAGTGCTGCCATAACCATGAGTGATAACACTGCGGCCAACTTACTTCTGACAACGATCGG
AGGACCGAAGGAGCTAACCGCTTTTTTGCACAACATGGGGGATCATGTAACTCGCCTTGATCGTTGGGAA
CCGGAGCTGAATGAAGCCATACCAAACGACGAGCGTGACACCACGATGCCTGCAGCAATGGCAACAACGT
TGCGCAAACTATTAACTGGCGAACTACTTACTCTAGCTTCCCGGCAACAATTAATAGACTGGATGGAGGC
GGATAAAGTTGCAGGACCACTTCTGCGCTCGGCCCTTCCGGCTGGCTGGTTTATTGCTGATAAATCTGGA
GCCGGTGAGCGTGGGTCTCGCGGTATCATTGCAGCACTGGGGCCAGATGGTAAGCCCTCCCGTATCGTAG
TTATCTACACGACGGGGAGTCAGGCAACTATGGATGAACGAAATAGACAGATCGCTGAGATAGGTGCCTC
ACTGATTAAGCATTGGTAACTGTCAGACCAAGTTTACTCATATATACTTTAGATTGATTTAAAACTTCAT
TTTTAATTTAAAAGGATCTAGGTGAAGATCCTTTTTGATAATCTCATGACCAAAATCCCTTAACGTGAGT
TTTCGTTCCACTGAGCGTCAGACCCCGTAGAAAAGATCAAAGGATCTTCTTGAGATCCTTTTTTTCTGCG
CGTAATCTGCTGCTTGCAAACAAAAAAACCACCGCTACCAGCGGTGGTTTGTTTGCCGGATCAAGAGCTA
CCAACTCTTTTTCCGAAGGTAACTGGCTTCAGCAGAGCGCAGATACCAAATACTGTCCTTCTAGTGTAGC
CGTAGTTAGGCCACCACTTCAAGAACTCTGTAGCACCGCCTACATACCTCGCTCTGCTAATCCTGTTACC
AGTGGCTGCTGCCAGTGGCGATAAGTCGTGTCTTACCGGGTTGGACTCAAGACGATAGTTACCGGATAAG
GCGCAGCGGTCGGGCTGAACGGGGGGTTCGTGCACACAGCCCAGCTTGGAGCGAACGACCTACACCGAAC
TGAGATACCTACAGCGTGAGCTATGAGAAAGCGCCACGCTTCCCGAAGGGAGAAAGGCGGACAGGTATCC
GGTAAGCGGCAGGGTCGGAACAGGAGAGCGCACGAGGGAGCTTCCAGGGGGAAACGCCTGGTATCTTTAT
AGTCCTGTCGGGTTTCGCCACCTCTGACTTGAGCGTCGATTTTTGTGATGCTCGTCAGGGGGGCGGAGCC
TATGGAAAAACGCCAGCAACGCGGCCTTTTTACGGTTCCTGGCCTTTTGCTGGCCTTTTGCTCACATGTT
CTTTCCTGCGTTATCCCCTGATTCTGTGGATAACCGTATTACCGCCTTTGAGTGAGCTGATACCGCTCGC
CGCAGCCGAACGACCGAGCGCAGCGAGTCAGTGAGCGAGGAAGCGGAAGAGCGCCTGATGCGGTATTTTC
TCCTTACGCATCTGTGCGGTATTTCACACCGCATATATGGTGCACTCTCAGTACAATCTGCTCTGATGCC
GCATAGTTAAGCCAGTATACACTCCGCTATCGCTACGTGACTGGGTCATGGCTGCGCCCCGACACCCGCC
AACACCCGCTGACGCGCCCTGACGGGCTTGTCTGCTCCCGGCATCCGCTTACAGACAAGCTGTGACCGTC
TCCGGGAGCTGCATGTGTCAGAGGTTTTCACCGTCATCACCGAAACGCGCGAGGCAGCTGCGGTAAAGCT
CATCAGCGTGGTCGTGAAGCGATTCACAGATGTCTGCCTGTTCATCCGCGTCCAGCTCGTTGAGTTTCTC
CAGAAGCGTTAATGTCTGGCTTCTGATAAAGCGGGCCATGTTAAGGGCGGTTTTTTCCTGTTTGGTCACT
GATGCCTCCGTGTAAGGGGGATTTCTGTTCATGGGGGTAATGATACCGATGAAACGAGAGAGGATGCTCA
CGATACGGGTTACTGATGATGAACATGCCCGGTTACTGGAACGTTGTGAGGGTAAACAACTGGCGGTATG
GATGCGGCGGGACCAGAGAAAAATCACTCAGGGTCAATGCCAGCGCTTCGTTAATACAGATGTAGGTGTT
CCACAGGGTAGCCAGCAGCATCCTGCGATGCAGATCCGGAACATAATGGTGCAGGGCGCTGACTTCCGCG
TTTCCAGACTTTACGAAACACGGAAACCGAAGACCATTCATGTTGTTGCTCAGGTCGCAGACGTTTTGCA
GCAGCAGTCGCTTCACGTTCGCTCGCGTATCGGTGATTCATTCTGCTAACCAGTAAGGCAACCCCGCCAG
CCTAGCCGGGTCCTCAACGACAGGAGCACGATCATGCGCACCCGTGGCCAGGACCCAACGCTGCCCGAGA
TGCGCCGCGTGCGGCTGCTGGAGATGGCGGACGCGATGGATATGTTCTGCCAAGGGTTGGTTTGCGCATT
CACAGTTCTCCGCAAGAATTGATTGGCTCCAATTCTTGGAGTGGTGAATCCGTTAGCGAGGTGCCGCCGG
CTTCCATTCAGGTCGAGGTGGCCCGGCTCCATGCACCGCGACGCAACGCGGGGAGGCAGACAAGGTATAG
GGCGGCGCCTACAATCCATGCCAACCCGTTCCATGTGCTCGCCGAGGCGGCATAAATCGCCGTGACGATC
AGCGGTCCAGTGATCGAAGTTAGGCTGGTAAGAGCCGCGAGCGATCCTTGAAGCTGTCCCTGATGGTCGT
CATCTACCTGCCTGGACAGCATGGCCTGCAACGCGGGCATCCCGATGCCGCCGGAAGCGAGAAGAATCAT
AATGGGGAAGGCCATCCAGCCTCGCGTCGCGAACGCCAGCAAGACGTAGCCCAGCGCGTCGGCCGCCATG
CCGGCGATAATGGCCTGCTTCTCGCCGAAACGTTTGGTGGCGGGACCAGTGACGAAGGCTTGAGCGAGGG
CGTGCAAGATTCCGAATACCGCAAGCGACAGGCCGATCATCGTCGCGCTCCAGCGAAAGCGGTCCTCGCC
GAAAATGACCCAGAGCGCTGCCGGCACCTGTCCTACGAGTTGCATGATAAAGAAGACAGTCATAAGTGCG
GCGACGATAGTCATGCCCCGCGCCCACCGGAAGGAGCTGACTGGGTTGAAGGCTCTCAAGGGCATCGGTC
GACGCTCTCCCTTATGCGACTCCTGCATTAGGAAGCAGCCCAGTAGTAGGTTGAGGCCGTTGAGCACCGC
CGCCGCAAGGAATGGTGCATGCAAGGAGATGGCGCCCAACAGTCCCCCGGCCACGGGGCCTGCCACCATA
CCCACGCCGAAACAAGCGCTCATGAGCCCGAAGTGGCGAGCCCGATCTTCCCCATCGGTGATGTCGGCGA
TATAGGCGCCAGCAACCGCACCTGTGGCGCCGGTGATGCCGGCCACGATGCGTCCGGCGTAGAGGATCGA
GATCTCGATCCCGCGAAATTAATACGACTCACTATAGGGAGACCACAACGGTTTCCCTCTAGTGCCGGCT
CCGGAGAGCTCTTTAATTAAGCGGCCGCCCTGCAGGACTCGAGTTCTAGAAATAATTTTGTTTAACTTTA
AGAAGGAGATATACATATGAAATCTTCTCACCATCACCATCACCATGGTTCTTCTATGAGCGATAAAATT
ATTCACCTGACTGACGACAGTTTTGACACGGATGTACTCAAAGCGGACGGGGCGATCCTCGTCGATTTCT
GGGCAGAGTGGTGCGGTCCGTGCAAAATGATCGCCCCGATTCTGGATGAAATCGCTGACGAATATCAGGG
CAAACTGACCGTTGCAAAACTGAACATCGATCAAAACCCTGGCACTGCGCCGAAATATGGCATCCGTGGT
ATCCCGACTCTGCTGCTGTTCAAAAACGGTGAAGTGGCGGCAACCAAAGTGGGTGCACTGTCTAAAGGTC
AGTTGAAAGAGTTCCTCGACGCTAACCTGGCCGGGATCGAGGAAAACCTGTACTTCCAATCCAATATTGG
AAGTGGATAACGGATCCGCGATCGCGGCGCGCCACCTGGTGGCCGGCCGGTACCACGCGTGCGCGCTGAT
CCGGCTGCTAACAAAGCCCGAAAGGAAGCTGAGTTGGCTGCTGCCACCGCTGAGCAATAACTAGCATAAC
CCCTTGGGGCCTCTAAACGGGTCTTGAGGGGTTTTTTGCTGAAAGGAGGAACTATATCCGGATATCCACA
GGACGGGTGTGGTCGCCATGATCGCGTAGTCGATAGTGGCTCCAAGTAGCGAAGCGAGCAGGACTGGGCG
GCGGCCAAAGCGGTCGGACAGTGCTCCGAGAACGGGTGCGCATAGAAATTGCATCAACGCATATAGCGCT
AGCAGCACGCCATAGTGACTGGCGATGCTGTCGGAATGGACGATATCCCGCAAGAGGCCCGGCAGTACCG
GCATAACCAAGCCTATGCCTACAGCATCCAGGGTGACGGTGCCGAGGATGACGATGAGCGCATTGTTAGA
TTTCATACACGGTGCCTGACTGCGTTAGCAATTTAACTGTGATAAACTACCGCATTAAAGCTTATCGATG
ATAAGCTGTCAAACATGAGAA
Features (pLannotate 1.2.2; 16 found; start..end, strand, type, name):
    104..208     +  promoter       AmpR promoter: bla
    209..1069    +  CDS            AmpR: β-lactamase; bla; confers resistance to ampicillin, carbenicillin, and related antibiotics
   1240..1828    +  rep_origin     ori: high-copy-number ColE1/pMB1/pBR322/pUC origin of replication
   2014..2156    -  misc_feature   bom: basis of mobility region from pBR322
   2258..2449    -  CDS            rop: Rop protein, which maintains plasmids at low copy number; rop
   2466..2846    +  CDS            YPB1_ECOLX: Protein predicted: Swiss-Prot protein existence level 4. From Escherichia coli.
   3088..3988    -  CDS            TcR (fragment): tetracycline efflux protein; tet; confers resistance to tetracycline
   4010..4028    +  promoter       T7 promoter: promoter for bacteriophage T7 RNA polymerase
   4117..4139    +  RBS            RBS: efficient ribosome binding site from bacteriophage T7 gene 10 (Olins and Rangwala, 1989)
   4159..4176    +  CDS            6xHis: 6xHis affinity tag
   4186..4512    +  CDS            TrxA: E. coli thioredoxin; trxA
   4522..4538    +  CDS            TEV site (fragment): tobacco etch virus (TEV) protease recognition and cleavage site
   4624..4673    +  CDS            SET1 (fragment): solubility-enhancement tag derived from T7 phage gene 10B
   4681..4728    +  terminator     T7 terminator: transcription terminator for bacteriophage T7 RNA polymerase
   4754..5046    -  CDS            TcR (fragment): tetracycline efflux protein; tet; confers resistance to tetracycline
   5094..5122    -  promoter       tet promoter: E. coli promoter for tetracycline efflux protein gene
