[The description below was written by a language model from this plasmid's Addgene catalogue record and pLannotate feature annotations shown in this document.]
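Description:
pET His6 Thioredoxin TEV LIC cloning vector (2T-T) is an empty 5,131 bp pET-family plasmid for expressing recombinant proteins in E. coli. It is propagated through a ColE1/pMB1-type origin accompanied by the pBR322 bom region and the rop gene, which holds the plasmid at low copy number, consistent with the catalogue entry. Selection is by ampicillin via β-lactamase expressed from its own promoter. The feature table also shows two fragments of the tetracycline resistance gene and its promoter flanking the expression cassette. These look like pBR322-derived remnants interrupted by the cassette, and tetracycline is not listed as a selection marker.

The expression cassette runs from a T7 promoter and the phage T7 gene 10 ribosome binding site into an N-terminal tag made up of a 6xHis affinity tag, E. coli thioredoxin (TrxA) and a TEV protease recognition site, and it ends at a T7 terminator. No lac operator or lacI gene is annotated. A short match to a T7 gene 10B-derived solubility tag just upstream of the terminator is probably an incidental annotation rather than a functional part. A gene of interest is inserted by ligation-independent cloning at a LIC site downstream of the TEV site, which is destroyed in the process. The resulting fusion can be purified on the His tag, and the tag can then be removed with TEV protease. According to the depositor, thioredoxin can improve target solubility by promoting correct disulfide bond formation. The LIC site is flanked by five pairs of restriction sites, so the vector can be used for single-gene expression or as a transfer vector for moving inserts into the same series' polycistronic destination vectors.
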