Addgene plasmid #29712: pET His6 Thioredoxin TEV LIC cloning vector (2T-T)
Purpose: (Empty Backbone)
Depositing lab: Scott Gradia. Depositing organization: University of California, Berkeley.
Backbone
  Vector backbone: pET
  Backbone size (bp): 5131
  Vector type: Bacterial Expression
Growth in bacteria
  Bacterial resistance: Ampicillin, 100 μg/mL
  Growth temperature: 37°C
  Growth strain: DH5alpha
  Copy number: Low Copy
Gene/Insert
  Gene/Insert name: None
  Tag / fusion protein: His6-Thioredoxin-TEV (N terminal on backbone)
  Cloning method: Restriction Enzyme; 5′ cloning site LIC site (destroyed during cloning); 3′ cloning site LIC site (destroyed during cloning)
  Sequencing primers: 5′ Thioredoxin forward; 3′ T7 reverse
Terms and licenses: Academic/Nonprofit Terms; Industry Terms: Not Available to Industry
Depositor comments: This plasmid is an empty vector. Your gene can be inserted with a LIC cloning protocol. All 2-series vectors work as single-expression vectors, as well as transfer vectors for our polycistronic system. The LIC cloning site is flanked by 5 pairs of restriction sites, so that your gene can easily be subcloned into our polycistronic destination vectors (2D, 2E, or 2Z). 2T-T has a TEV-cleavable N-terminal His6-thioredoxin fusion tag. Thioredoxin can improve the solubility of your target protein by promoting correct disulfide bond formation. To clone into this vector, add LIC v1 tags to the 5' end of your PCR primers. Forward - 5'TACTTCCAATCCAATGCA3' Reverse - 5'TTATCCACTTCCAATGTTATTA3' Linearize the plasmid with SspI and gel purify. When digesting the DNA with T4 polymerase, use dCTP for insert and dGTP for vector. More information on this vector can be found through http://qb3.berkeley.edu/qb3/macrolab/
How to cite: pET His6 Thioredoxin TEV LIC cloning vector (2T-T) was a gift from Scott Gradia (Addgene plasmid # 29712 ; http://n2t.net/addgene:29712 ; RRID:Addgene_29712)
