>Addgene plasmid #29712 | pET His6 Thioredoxin TEV LIC cloning vector (2T-T) | addgene partial sequence | sequence record 35232 | 29712 with pBRrevBam
ATGCCGGCCACGATGCGTCCGGCGTAGAGGATCGAGATCTCGATCCCGCGAAATTAATACGACTCACTAT
AGGGAGACCACAACGGTTTCCCTCTAGTGCCGGCTCCGGAGAGCTCTTTAATTAAGCGGCCGCCCTGCAG
GACTCGAGTTCTAGAAATAATTTTGTTTAACTTTAAGAAGGAGATATACATATGAAATCTTCTCACCATC
ACCATCACCATGGTTCTTCTATGAGCGATAAAATTATTCACCTGACTGACGACAGTTTTGACACGGATGT
ACTCAAAGCGGACGGGGCGATCCTCGTCGATTTCTGGGCAGAGTGGTGCGGTCCGTGCAAAATGATCGCC
CCGATTCTGGATGAAATCGCTGACGAATATCAGGGCAAACTGACCGTTGCAAAACTGAACATCGATCAAA
ACCCTGGCACTGCGCCGAAATATGGCATCCGTGGTATCCCGACTCTGCTGCTGTTCAAAAACGGTGAAGT
GGCGGCAACCAAAGTGGGTGCACTGTCTAAAGGTCAGTTGAAAGAGTTCCTCGACGCTAACCTGGCCGGG
ATCGAGGAAAACCTGTACTTCCAATCCAATATTGGAAGTGGATAACGGATCCGCGATCGCGGCGCGCCAC
CTGGTGGCCGGCCGGTACCACGCGTGCGCGCTGATCCGGCTGCTAACAAAGCCCGAAAGGAAGCTGAGTT
GGCTGCTGCCACCGCTGAGCAATAACTAGCATAACCCCTTGGGGCCTCTAAACGGGTCTTGAGGGGTTTT
TTGCTGAAAGGAGGAACTATATCCGGATATCCACAGGACGGGTGTGGTCGCCATGATCGCGT
